Addgene plasmid #160392: JD553
Purpose: Wheat GRF4-GIF1 chimera in pDONR-zeo
Depositing lab: Jorge Dubcovsky. Depositing organization: University of California, Davis. Publication: A GRF-GIF chimeric protein improves the regeneration efficiency of transgenic plants. Debernardi JM, Tricoli DM, Ercoli MF, Hayta S, Ronald P, Palatnik JF, Dubcovsky J. Nat Biotechnol. 2020 Oct 12. pii: 10.1038/s41587-020-0703-0. doi: 10.1038/s41587-020-0703-0. PubMed 33046875.
Backbone
  Vector backbone: pDONR-zeo
  Backbone size w/o insert (bp): 2076
  Total vector size (bp): 3987
  Vector type: Entry clon
Growth in bacteria
  Bacterial resistance: Bleocin (Zeocin), 50 μg/mL
  Growth temperature: 37°C
  Growth strain: DH5alpha
  Copy number: Unknown
Gene/Insert
  Gene/Insert name: wheat GRF4-GIF1 chimera
  Species: wheat
  Insert size (bp): 1911
  Cloning method: Gateway Cloning
  Sequencing primers: 5′ ATGGCGATGCCGTATGCCTC; 3′ CTAGCTTCCTTCCTCCTCGGT
Terms and licenses: Academic/Nonprofit Terms; Industry Terms: Not Available to Industry
How to cite: JD553 was a gift from Jorge Dubcovsky (Addgene plasmid # 160392 ; http://n2t.net/addgene:160392 ; RRID:Addgene_160392)
