[The description below was written by a language model from this plasmid's Addgene catalogue record and pLannotate feature annotations shown in this document.]
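Description:
JD553 is a Gateway entry clone built in the pDONR-zeo backbone, carrying a wheat GRF4-GIF1 chimeric coding sequence of about 1.9 kb in a plasmid of roughly 4 kb. It is propagated in E. coli from a high-copy ColE1/pUC-type origin and selected with Zeocin through the Sh ble (BleoR) gene, which is driven by the synthetic bacterial EM7 promoter. Upstream of the cloning region sit the rrnB T1 and T2 terminators, which insulate the insert from read-through transcription. A T7 promoter lies just outside the downstream recombination site. The short hits to RSF ori, lacI and lacZα are small fragments and are probably backbone remnants or annotation artefacts rather than functional parts.

The insert is a single fusion in which a GROWTH-REGULATING FACTOR 4 (GRF4) coding region is followed, after a short gap, by its cofactor GIF1 (GRF-INTERACTING FACTOR 1) on the same strand. The automated annotation matched these regions to the rice orthologues, but the catalogue entry identifies the source species as wheat. The cassette is flanked by attL recombination sites. The annotation tool labels both as attL2, although an entry clone would normally carry an attL1/attL2 pair, so the upstream label is probably a misassignment. No plant promoter or terminator is present, as expected for an entry clone: the chimera is meant to be moved by an LR Clonase reaction into destination vectors that supply the expression elements. According to the associated publication title, the GRF-GIF chimeric protein is used to improve the regeneration efficiency of transgenic plants.
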