Features (pLannotate 1.2.2; 13 found; start..end, strand, type, name):
      1..122     +  rep_origin     RSF ori (fragment): Plasmids containing the RSF 1030 origin of replication can be propagated in E. coli cells that contain additional plasmids with compatible origins.
    124..216     +  CDS            lacI (fragment): lac repressor; lacI; The lac repressor binds to the lac operator to inhibit transcription in E. coli. This inhibition can be relieved by adding lactose or isopropyl-β-D-thiogalactopyranoside (IPTG).
    271..298     -  terminator     rrnB T2 terminator: transcription terminator T2 from the E. coli rrnB gene
    430..473     +  terminator     rrnB T1 terminator: Escherichia coli rrnB; transcription terminator T1 from the E. coli rrnB gene
    520..556     -  CDS            lacZα (fragment): LacZα fragment of β-galactosidase; lacZ fragment
    572..668     +  protein_bind   attL2: mutant version of attL; recombination site for the Gateway® LR reaction LR Clonase™
    674..1870    +  CDS            GRF4: GRF4_ORYSJ - Also known as GL2 From Oryza sativa subsp. japonica (Rice).
   1937..2581    +  CDS            GIF1 (fragment): GIF1_ORYSJ - Also known as AN3 From Oryza sativa subsp. japonica (Rice).
   2589..2685    -  protein_bind   attL2: mutant version of attL; recombination site for the Gateway® LR reaction LR Clonase™
   2703..2721    -  promoter       T7 promoter: promoter for bacteriophage T7 RNA polymerase
   2810..3184    -  CDS            BleoR: antibiotic-binding protein; Sh ble from Streptoalloteichus hindustanus; confers resistance to bleomycin, phleomycin, and Zeocin™
   3203..3250    -  promoter       EM7 promoter: synthetic bacterial promoter&nbsp
   3340..3928    +  rep_origin     ori: high-copy-number ColE1/pMB1/pBR322/pUC origin of replication
>Addgene plasmid #160392 | JD553 | addgene full sequence | sequence record 317235 | Addgene NGS Result
GTTCTTTCCTGCGTTATCCCCTGATTCTGTGGATAACCGTATTACCGCCTTTGAGTGAGCTGATACCGCT
CGCCGCAGCCGAACGACCGAGCGCAGCGAGTCAGTGAGCGAGGAAGCGGAAGAGCGCCCAATACGCAAAC
CGCCTCTCCCCGCGCGTTGGCCGATTCATTAATGCAGCTGGCACGACAGGTTTCCCGACTGGAAAGCGGG
CAGTGAGCGCAACGCAATTAATACGCGTACCGCTAGCCAGGAAGAGTTTGTAGAAACGCAAAAAGGCCAT
CCGTCAGGATGGCCTTCTGCTTAGTTTGATGCCTGGCAGTTTATGGCGGGCGTCCTGCCCGCCACCCTCC
GGGCCGTTGCTTCACAACGTTCAAATCCGCTCCCGGCGGATTTGTCCTACTCAGGAGAGCGTTCACCGAC
AAACAACAGATAAAACGAAAGGCCCAGTCTTCCGACTGAGCCTTTCGTTTTATTTGATGCCTGGCAGTTC
CCTACTCTCGCGTTAACGCTAGCATGGATGTTTTCCCAGTCACGACGTTGTAAAACGACGGCCAGTCTTA
AGCTCGGGCCCCAAATAATGATTTTATTTTGACTGATAGTGACCTGTTCGTTGCAACAAATTGATGAGCA
ATGCTTTTTTATAATGCCAACTTTGTACAAAAAAGCTGCCACCATGGCGATGCCGTATGCCTCTCTTTCC
CCGGCAGGCGACCGCCGCTCCTCCCCGGCCGCCACCGCCACCGCCTCCCTCCTCCCCTTCTGCCGCTCCT
CCCCCTTCTCCGCCGGCGGCAATGGCGGCATGGGGGAGGAGGCGCGGATGGACGGGAGGTGGATGGCGAG
GCCGGTGCCCTTCACGGCGGCGCAGTACGAGGAGCTGGAGCACCAGGCGCTCATATACAAGTACCTGGTG
GCCGGCGTGTCCGTCCCGCCGGATCTCGTGCTCCCCATCCGCCGCGGCATCGAGTCCCTCGCCGCCCGCT
TCTACCACAACCCCCTCGCCATCGGGTACGGATCGTACCTGGGCAAGAAGGTGGATCCGGAGCCGGGCCG
GTGCCGGCGCACGGACGGCAAGAAGTGGCGGTGCGCCAAGGAGGCCGCCTCCGACTCCAAGTATTGCGAG
CGCCACATGCACCGCGGCCGCAACCGTTCAAGAAAGCCTGTGGAAACGCAGCTCGTCTCGCACTCCCAGC
CGCCGGCCGCCTCCGTCGTGCCGCCCCTCGCCACCGGCTTCCACAACCACTCCCTCTACCCCGCCATCGG
CGGCACCAACGGTGGTGGAGGCGGGGGGAACAACGGCATGTCCATGCCCGGCACGTTCTCCTCCGCGCTG
GGGCCGCCTCAGCAGCACATGGGCAACAATGCCGCCTCTCCCTACGCGGCTCTCGGCGGCGCCGGAACAT
GCAAAGATTTCAGGTATACCGCATATGGAATAAGATCTTTGGCAGACGAGCAGAGTCAGCTCATGACAGA
AGCCATGAACACCTCCGTGGAGAACCCATGGCGCCTGCCGCCATCTTCTCAAACGACTACATTCCCGCTC
TCAAGCTACTCTCCTCAGCTTGGAGCAACGAGTGACCTGGGTCAGAACAACAGCAGCAACAACAACAGCG
GCGTCAAGGCCGAGGGACAGCAGCAGCAGCAGCCGCTCTCCTTCCCGGGGTGCGGCGACTTCGGCAGCGG
CGACTCCGCGAAGCAGGAGAACCAGACGCTGCGGCCGTTCTTCGACGAGTGGCCGAAGACGAGGGACTCG
TGGTCGGACCTGACCGACGACAACTCGAACGTCGCCTCCTTCTCGGCCACCCAGCTGTCGATCTCGATAC
CCATGACGTCCTCCGACTTCTCCGCCGCCAGCTCCCAGTCGCCCAACGGCATGCTGTTCGCCGGCGAAAT
GTACGCGGCCGCTGCCATGCAGCAGCAACACCTGATGCAGATGAACCAGAGCATGATGGGGGGCTACGCT
TCCTCTACCACTGCCACCACTGATCTCATTCAGCAGTACCTGGATGAGAACAAGCAGCTGATCCTGGCCA
TCCTCGACAACCAGAACAACGGCAAGGTGGAGGAGTGCGCACGGAACCAAGCTAAGCTCCAGCAGAACCT
CATGTACCTCGCCGCCATCGCCGACAGCCAGCCTCCGCAGACGGCATCGCTGTCTCAGTACCCGTCCAAC
CTGATGATGCAGTCCGGGCCGCGGTACATGCAGCAGCAGTCGGCGCAGATGATGTCGCCGCAGTCGCTGA
TGGCGGCGCGGTCGTCGATGATGTACGCGCAGCAGGCCATGTCGCCGCTCCAGCAGCAGCAGCAGCAGCA
GCAGCACCAGGCGGCCGCGCACGGCCAGCTGGGGATGTCCTCCGGCGCGACCACCGGGTTCAACCTCCTG
CACGGTGAGGCCAGCATGGGCGGCGGCGGCGGCGCCACTGGCAACAGCATGATGAACGCCAGCGTCTTCT
CGGACTATGGCCGCGGCGGCAGCGGCGCCAAGGAGGGGTCGACCTCGCTGTCGGCCGACGCTCGCGGCGC
CAACTCTGGCGCGCACAGCGGCGACGGGGAGTACCTCAAGGGCACCGAGGAGGAAGGAAGCTAGCGTTCA
GCTTTCTTGTACAAAGTTGGCATTATAAGAAAGCATTGCTTATCAATTTGTTGCAACGAACAGGTCACTA
TCAGTCAAAATAAAATCATTATTTGCCATCCAGCTGATATCCCCTATAGTGAGTCGTATTACATGGTCAT
AGCTGTTTCCTGGCAGCTCTGGCCCGTGTCTCAAAATCTCTGATGTTACATTGCACAAGATAAAAATATA
TCATCATGATCAGTCCTGCTCCTCGGCCACGAAGTGCACGCAGTTGCCGGCCGGGTCGCGCAGGGCGAAC
TCCCGCCCCCACGGCTGCTCGCCGATCTCGGTCATGGCCGGCCCGGAGGCGTCCCGGAAGTTCGTGGACA
CGACCTCCGACCACTCGGCGTACAGCTCGTCCAGGCCGCGCACCCACACCCAGGCCAGGGTGTTGTCCGG
CACCACCTGGTCCTGGACCGCGCTGATGAACAGGGTCACGTCGTCCCGGACCACACCGGCGAAGTCGTCC
TCCACGAAGTCCCGGGAGAACCCGAGCCGGTCGGTCCAGAACTCGACCGCTCCGGCGACGTCGCGCGCGG
TGAGCACCGGAACGGCACTGGTCAACTTGGCCATGGTTTAGTTCCTCACCTTGTCGTATTATACTATGCC
GATATACTATGCCGATGATTAATTGTCAACACGTGCTGATCATGACCAAAATCCCTTAACGTGAGTTACG
CGTCGTTCCACTGAGCGTCAGACCCCGTAGAAAAGATCAAAGGATCTTCTTGAGATCCTTTTTTTCTGCG
CGTAATCTGCTGCTTGCAAACAAAAAAACCACCGCTACCAGCGGTGGTTTGTTTGCCGGATCAAGAGCTA
CCAACTCTTTTTCCGAAGGTAACTGGCTTCAGCAGAGCGCAGATACCAAATACTGTTCTTCTAGTGTAGC
CGTAGTTAGGCCACCACTTCAAGAACTCTGTAGCACCGCCTACATACCTCGCTCTGCTAATCCTGTTACC
AGTGGCTGCTGCCAGTGGCGATAAGTCGTGTCTTACCGGGTTGGACTCAAGACGATAGTTACCGGATAAG
GCGCAGCGGTCGGGCTGAACGGGGGGTTCGTGCACACAGCCCAGCTTGGAGCGAACGACCTACACCGAAC
TGAGATACCTACAGCGTGAGCTATGAGAAAGCGCCACGCTTCCCGAAGGGAGAAAGGCGGACAGGTATCC
GGTAAGCGGCAGGGTCGGAACAGGAGAGCGCACGAGGGAGCTTCCAGGGGGAAACGCCTGGTATCTTTAT
AGTCCTGTCGGGTTTCGCCACCTCTGACTTGAGCGTCGATTTTTGTGATGCTCGTCAGGGGGGCGGAGCC
TATGGAAAAACGCCAGCAACGCGGCCTTTTTACGGTTCCTGGCCTTTTGCTGGCCTTTTGCTCACAT
